>Addgene plasmid #120437 | EF1a_FLI1_P2A_Hygro_Barcode | addgene full sequence | sequence record 234515 | Addgene NGS Result
TCGACGGATCGGGAGATCTCCCGATCCCCTATGGTGCACTCTCAGTACAATCTGCTCTGATGCCGCATAG
TTAAGCCAGTATCTGCTCCCTGCTTGTGTGTTGGAGGTCGCTGAGTAGTGCGCGAGCAAAATTTAAGCTA
CAACAAGGCAAGGCTTGACCGACAATTGCATGAAGAATCTGCTTAGGGTTAGGCGTTTTGCGCTGCTTCG
CGATGTACGGGCCAGATATACGCGTTGACATTGATTATTGACTAGTTATTAATAGTAATCAATTACGGGG
TCATTAGTTCATAGCCCATATATGGAGTTCCGCGTTACATAACTTACGGTAAATGGCCCGCCTGGCTGAC
CGCCCAACGACCCCCGCCCATTGACGTCAATAATGACGTATGTTCCCATAGTAACGCCAATAGGGACTTT
CCATTGACGTCAATGGGTGGAGTATTTACGGTAAACTGCCCACTTGGCAGTACATCAAGTGTATCATATG
CCAAGTACGCCCCCTATTGACGTCAATGACGGTAAATGGCCCGCCTGGCATTATGCCCAGTACATGACCT
TATGGGACTTTCCTACTTGGCAGTACATCTACGTATTAGTCATCGCTATTACCATGGTGATGCGGTTTTG
GCAGTACATCAATGGGCGTGGATAGCGGTTTGACTCACGGGGATTTCCAAGTCTCCACCCCATTGACGTC
AATGGGAGTTTGTTTTGGCACCAAAATCAACGGGACTTTCCAAAATGTCGTAACAACTCCGCCCCATTGA
CGCAAATGGGCGGTAGGCGTGTACGGTGGGAGGTCTATATAAGCAGCGCGTTTTGCCTGTACTGGGTCTC
TCTGGTTAGACCAGATCTGAGCCTGGGAGCTCTCTGGCTAACTAGGGAACCCACTGCTTAAGCCTCAATA
AAGCTTGCCTTGAGTGCTTCAAGTAGTGTGTGCCCGTCTGTTGTGTGACTCTGGTAACTAGAGATCCCTC
AGACCCTTTTAGTCAGTGTGGAAAATCTCTAGCAGTGGCGCCCGAACAGGGACTTGAAAGCGAAAGGGAA
ACCAGAGGAGCTCTCTCGACGCAGGACTCGGCTTGCTGAAGCGCGCACGGCAAGAGGCGAGGGGCGGCGA
CTGGTGAGTACGCCAAAAATTTTGACTAGCGGAGGCTAGAAGGAGAGAGATGGGTGCGAGAGCGTCAGTA
TTAAGCGGGGGAGAATTAGATCGCGATGGGAAAAAATTCGGTTAAGGCCAGGGGGAAAGAAAAAATATAA
ATTAAAACATATAGTATGGGCAAGCAGGGAGCTAGAACGATTCGCAGTTAATCCTGGCCTGTTAGAAACA
TCAGAAGGCTGTAGACAAATACTGGGACAGCTACAACCATCCCTTCAGACAGGATCAGAAGAACTTAGAT
CATTATATAATACAGTAGCAACCCTCTATTGTGTGCATCAAAGGATAGAGATAAAAGACACCAAGGAAGC
TTTAGACAAGATAGAGGAAGAGCAAAACAAAAGTAAGACCACCGCACAGCAAGCGGCCGCTGATCTTCAG
ACCTGGAGGAGGAGATATGAGGGACAATTGGAGAAGTGAATTATATAAATATAAAGTAGTAAAAATTGAA
CCATTAGGAGTAGCACCCACCAAGGCAAAGAGAAGAGTGGTGCAGAGAGAAAAAAGAGCAGTGGGAATAG
GAGCTTTGTTCCTTGGGTTCTTGGGAGCAGCAGGAAGCACTATGGGCGCAGCGTCAATGACGCTGACGGT
ACAGGCCAGACAATTATTGTCTGGTATAGTGCAGCAGCAGAACAATTTGCTGAGGGCTATTGAGGCGCAA
CAGCATCTGTTGCAACTCACAGTCTGGGGCATCAAGCAGCTCCAGGCAAGAATCCTGGCTGTGGAAAGAT
ACCTAAAGGATCAACAGCTCCTGGGGATTTGGGGTTGCTCTGGAAAACTCATTTGCACCACTGCTGTGCC
TTGGAATGCTAGTTGGAGTAATAAATCTCTGGAACAGATTTGGAATCACACGACCTGGATGGAGTGGGAC
AGAGAAATTAACAATTACACAAGCTTAATACACTCCTTAATTGAAGAATCGCAAAACCAGCAAGAAAAGA
ATGAACAAGAATTATTGGAATTAGATAAATGGGCAAGTTTGTGGAATTGGTTTAACATAACAAATTGGCT
GTGGTATATAAAATTATTCATAATGATAGTAGGAGGCTTGGTAGGTTTAAGAATAGTTTTTGCTGTACTT
TCTATAGTGAATAGAGTTAGGCAGGGATATTCACCATTATCGTTTCAGACCCACCTCCCAACCCCGAGGG
GACCCGACAGGCCCGAAGGAATAGAAGAAGAAGGTGGAGAGAGAGACAGAGACAGATCCATTCGATTAGT
GAACGGATCGGCACTGCGTGCGCCAATTCTGCAGACAAATGGCAGTATTCATCCACAATTTTAAAAGAAA
AGGGGGGATTGGGGGGTACAGTGCAGGGGAAAGAATAGTAGACATAATAGCAACAGACATACAAACTAAA
GAATTACAAAAACAAATTACAAAAATTCAAAATTTTCGGGTTTATTACAGGGACAGCAGAGATCCAGTTT
GGTTAATTAATCGATAAGCTTTGCAAAGATGGATAAAGTTTTAAACAGAGAGGAATCTTTGCAGCTAATG
GACCTTCTAGGTCTTGAAAGGAGTGGGAATTGGCTCCGGTGCCCGTCAGTGGGCAGAGCGCACATCGCCC
ACAGTCCCCGAGAAGTTGGGGGGAGGGGTCGGCAATTGAACCGGTGCCTAGAGAAGGTGGCGCGGGGTAA
ACTGGGAAAGTGATGTCGTGTACTGGCTCCGCCTTTTTCCCGAGGGTGGGGGAGAACCGTATATAAGTGC
AGTAGTCGCCGTGAACGTTCTTTTTCGCAACGGGTTTGCCGCCAGAACACAGGTAAGTGCCGTGTGTGGT
TCCCGCGGGCCTGGCCTCTTTACGGGTTATGGCCCTTGCGTGCCTTGAATTACTTCCACCTGGCTGCAGT
ACGTGATTCTTGATCCCGAGCTTCGGGTTGGAAGTGGGTGGGAGAGTTCGAGGCCTTGCGCTTAAGGAGC
CCCTTCGCCTCGTGCTTGAGTTGAGGCCTGGCCTGGGCGCTGGGGCCGCCGCGTGCGAATCTGGTGGCAC
CTTCGCGCCTGTCTCGCTGCTTTCGATAAGTCTCTAGCCATTTAAAATTTTTGATGACCTGCTGCGACGC
TTTTTTTCTGGCAAGATAGTCTTGTAAATGCGGGCCAAGATCTGCACACTGGTATTTCGGTTTTTGGGGC
CGCGGGCGGCGACGGGGCCCGTGCGTCCCAGCGCACATGTTCGGCGAGGCGGGGCCTGCGAGCGCGGCCA
CCGAGAATCGGACGGGGGTAGTCTCAAGCTGGCCGGCCTGCTCTGGTGCCTGGCCTCGCGCCGCCGTGTA
TCGCCCCGCCCTGGGCGGCAAGGCTGGCCCGGTCGGCACCAGTTGCGTGAGCGGAAAGATGGCCGCTTCC
CGGCCCTGCTGCAGGGAGCTCAAAATGGAGGACGCGGCGCTCGGGAGAGCGGGCGGGTGAGTCACCCACA
CAAAGGAAAAGGGCCTTTCCGTCCTCAGCCGTCGCTTCATGTGACTCCACGGAGTACCGGGCGCCGTCCA
GGCACCTCGATTAGTTCTCGAGCTTTTGGAGTACGTCGTCTTTAGGTTGGGGGGAGGGGTTTTATGCGAT
GGAGTTTCCCCACACTGAGTGGGTGGAGACTGAAGTTAGGCCAGCTTGGCACTTGATGTAATTCTCCTTG
GAATTTGCCCTTTTTGAGTTTGGATCTTGGTTCATTCTCAAGCCTCAGACAGTGGTTCAAAGTTTTTTTC
TTCCATTTCAGGTGTCGTGAGGAATTAGCTTGGTACTAATACGACTCACTATAGGGAGACCCAAGCTGGC
TAGGTAAGCTTGATATCGAATTCCTGCAGCCCGGGGGATCCCGCCACCATGGACGGGACTATTAAGGAGG
CTCTGTCGGTGGTGAGCGACGACCAGTCCCTCTTTGACTCAGCGTACGGAGCGGCAGCCCATCTCCCCAA
GGCCGACATGACTGCCTCGGGGAGTCCTGACTACGGGCAGCCCCACAAGATCAACCCCCTCCCACCACAG
CAGGAGTGGATCAATCAGCCAGTGAGGGTCAACGTCAAGCGGGAGTATGACCACATGAATGGATCCAGGG
AGTCTCCGGTGGACTGCAGCGTTAGCAAATGCAGCAAGCTGGTGGGCGGAGGCGAGTCCAACCCCATGAA
CTACAACAGCTATATGGACGAGAAGAATGGCCCCCCTCCTCCCAACATGACCACCAACGAGAGGAGAGTC
ATCGTCCCCGCAGACCCCACACTGTGGACACAGGAGCATGTGAGGCAATGGCTGGAGTGGGCCATAAAGG
AGTACAGCTTGATGGAGATCGACACATCCTTTTTCCAGAACATGGATGGCAAGGAACTGTGTAAAATGAA
CAAGGAGGACTTCCTCCGCGCCACCACCCTCTACAACACGGAAGTGCTGTTGTCACACCTCAGTTACCTC
AGGGAAAGTTCACTGCTGGCCTATAATACAACCTCCCACACCGACCAATCCTCACGATTGAGTGTCAAAG
AAGACCCTTCTTATGACTCAGTCAGAAGAGGAGCTTGGGGCAATAACATGAATTCTGGCCTCAACAAAAG
TCCTCCCCTTGGAGGGGCACAAACGATCAGTAAGAATACAGAGCAACGGCCCCAGCCAGATCCGTATCAG
ATCCTGGGCCCGACCAGCAGTCGCCTAGCCAACCCTGGAAGCGGGCAGATCCAGCTGTGGCAATTCCTCC
TGGAGCTGCTCTCCGACAGCGCCAACGCCAGCTGTATCACCTGGGAGGGGACCAACGGGGAGTTCAAAAT
GACGGACCCCGATGAGGTGGCCAGGCGCTGGGGCGAGCGGAAAAGCAAGCCCAACATGAATTACGACAAG
CTGAGCCGGGCCCTCCGTTATTACTATGATAAAAACATTATGACCAAAGTGCACGGCAAAAGATATGCTT
ACAAATTTGACTTCCACGGCATTGCCCAGGCTCTGCAGCCACATCCGACCGAGTCGTCCATGTACAAGTA
CCCTTCTGACATCTCCTACATGCCTTCCTACCATGCCCACCAGCAGAAGGTGAACTTTGTCCCTCCCCAT
CCATCCTCCATGCCTGTCACTTCCTCCAGCTTCTTTGGAGCCGCATCACAATACTGGACCTCCCCCACGG
GGGGAATCTACCCCAACCCCAACGTCCCCCGCCATCCTAACACCCACGTGCCTTCACACTTAGGCAGCTA
CTACGGATCCGGCGCAACAAACTTCTCTCTGCTGAAACAAGCCGGAGATGTCGAAGAGAATCCTGGACCG
ATGAAAAAGCCTGAACTCACCGCGACGTCTGTCGAGAAGTTTCTGATCGAAAAGTTCGACAGCGTCTCCG
ACCTGATGCAGCTCTCGGAGGGCGAAGAATCTCGTGCTTTCAGCTTCGATGTAGGAGGGCGTGGATATGT
CCTGCGGGTAAATAGCTGCGCCGATGGTTTCTACAAAGATCGTTATGTTTATCGGCACTTTGCATCGGCC
GCGCTCCCGATTCCGGAAGTGCTTGACATTGGGGAATTCAGCGAGAGCCTGACCTATTGCATCTCCCGCC
GTGCACAGGGTGTCACGTTGCAAGACCTGCCTGAAACCGAACTGCCCGCTGTTCTGCAGCCGGTCGCGGA
GGCCATGGATGCGATCGCTGCGGCCGATCTTAGCCAGACGAGCGGGTTCGGCCCATTCGGACCGCAAGGA
ATCGGTCAATACACTACATGGCGTGATTTCATATGCGCGATTGCTGATCCCCATGTGTATCACTGGCAAA
CTGTGATGGACGACACCGTCAGTGCGTCCGTCGCGCAGGCTCTCGATGAGCTGATGCTTTGGGCCGAGGA
CTGCCCCGAAGTCCGGCACCTCGTGCACGCGGATTTCGGCTCCAACAATGTCCTGACGGACAATGGCCGC
ATAACAGCGGTCATTGACTGGAGCGAGGCGATGTTCGGGGATTCCCAATACGAGGTCGCCAACATCTTCT
TCTGGAGGCCGTGGTTGGCTTGTATGGAGCAGCAGACGCGCTACTTCGAGCGGAGGCATCCGGAGCTTGC
AGGATCGCCGCGGCTCCGGGCGTATATGCTCCGCATTGGTCTTGACCAACTCTATCAGAGCTTGGTTGAC
GGCAATTTCGATGATGCAGCTTGGGCGCAGGGTCGATGCGACGCAATCGTCCGATCCGGAGCCGGGACTG
TCGGGCGTACACAAATCGCCCGCAGAAGCGCGGCCGTCTGGACCGATGGCTGTGTAGAAGTACTCGCCGA
TAGTGGAAACCGACGCCCCAGCACTCGTCCGAGGGCAAAGGAATAAGTTAGAACTATTTCCTGGCTGTTA
CGCGTTCGACGAGTTCGTAGCATGCTACTGACGGGCTTGTTAAACAGTGAACCGCCCGCCCCACGACCCG
CAGCGCCCGACCGAAAGGAGCGCACGACCCCATGCATCGAACAAAAGAAAAGGGGGGACTGGAAGGGCTA
ATTCACTCCCAACGAAGACAAGATATCATAACTTCGTATAGCATACATTATACGAAGTTATCGGCTAGCT
GGTCCGGACTGTACTGGGTCTCTCTGGTTAGACCAGATCTGAGCCTGGGAGCTCTCTGGCTAACTAGGGA
ACCCACTGCTTAAGCCTCAATAAAGCTTGCCTTGAGTGCTTCAAGTAGTGTGTGCCCGTCTGTTGTGTGA
CTCTGGTAACTAGAGATCCCTCAGACCCTTTTAGTCAGTGTGGAAAATCTCTAGCAGGGCCCGTTTAAAC
CCGCTGATCAGCCTCGACTGTGCCTTCTAGTTGCCAGCCATCTGTTGTTTGCCCCTCCCCCGTGCCTTCC
TTGACCCTGGAAGGTGCCACTCCCACTGTCCTTTCCTAATAAAATGAGGAAATTGCATCGCATTGTCTGA
GTAGGTGTCATTCTATTCTGGGGGGTGGGGTGGGGCAGGACAGCAAGGGGGAGGATTGGGAAGACAATAG
CAGGCATGCTGGGGATGCGGTGGGCTCTATGGCTTCTGAGGCGGAAAGAACCAGCTGGGGCTCTAGGGGG
TATCCCC
[124 nt withheld, positions 7148-7271]
C
[91 nt withheld, positions 7273-7363]
A
[49 nt withheld, positions 7365-7413]
CCTTTGACGTTGGAGTCCACGTTCTTT
[37 nt withheld, positions 7441-7477]
ACCCTATCTCGGTCTATTCTTTTGATTTATAAGGGATTTTGCCGATTTCGGCCTATTGGTTAAAAAATGA
GCTGATTTAACAAAAATTTAACGCGAATTAATTCTGTGGAATGTGTGTCAGTTAGGGTGTGGAAAGTCCC
CAGGCTCCCCAGCAGGCAGAAGTATGCAAAGCATGCATCTCAATTAGTCAGCAACCAGGTGTGGAAAGTC
CCCAGGCTCCCCAGCAGGCAGAAGTATGCAAAGCATGCATCTCAATTAGTCAGCAACCATAGTCCCGCCC
CTAACTCCGCCCATCCCGCCCCTAACTCCGCCCAGTTCCGCCCATTCTCCGCCCCATGGCTGACTAATTT
TTTTTATTTATGCAGAGGCCGAGGCCGCCTCTGCCTCTGAGCTATTCCAGAAGTAGTGAGGAGGCTTTTT
TGGAGGCCTAGGCTTTTGCAAAAAGCTCCCGGGAGCTTGTATATCCATTTTCGGATCTGATCAGCACGTG
TTGACAATTAATCATCGGCATAGTATATCGGCATAGTATAATACGACAAGGTGAGGAACTAAACCATGGC
CAAGTTGACCAGTGCCGTTCCGGTGCTCACCGCGCGCGACGTCGCCGGAGCGGTCGAGTTCTGGACCGAC
CGGCTCGGGTTCTCCCGGGACTTCGTGGAGGACGACTTCGCCGGTGTGGTCCGGGACGACGTGACCCTGT
TCATCAGCGCGGTCCAGGACCAGGTGGTGCCGGACAACACCCTGGCCTGGGTGTGGGTGCGCGGCCTGGA
CGAGCTGTACGCCGAGTGGTCGGAGGTCGTGTCCACGAACTTCCGGGACGCCTCCGGGCCGGCCATGACC
GAGATCGGCGAGCAGCCGTGGGGGCGGGAGTTCGCCCTGCGCGACCCGGCCGGCAACTGCGTGCACTTCG
TGGCCGAGGAGCAGGACTGACACGTGCTACGAGATTTCGATTCCACCGCCGCCTTCTATGAAAGGTTGGG
CTTCGGAATCGTTTTCCGGGACGCCGGCTGGATGATCCTCCAGCGCGGGGATCTCATGCTGGAGTTCTTC
GCCCACCCCAACTTGTTTATTGCAGCTTATAATGGTTACAAATAAAGCAATAGCATCACAAATTTCACAA
ATAAAGCATTTTTTTCACTGCATTCTAGTTGTGGTTTGTCCAAACTCATCAATGTATCTTATCATGTCTG
TATACCGTCGACCTCTAGCTAGAGCTTGGCGTAATCATGGTCATAGCTGTTTCCTGTGTGAAATTGTTAT
CCGCTCACAATTCCACACAACATACGAGCCGGAAGCATAAAGTGTAAAGCCTGGGGTGCCTAATGAGTGA
GCTAACTCACATTAATTGCGTTGCGCTCACTGCCCGCTTTCCAGTCGGGAAACCTGTCGTGCCAGCTGCA
TTAATGAATCGGCCAACGCGCGGGGAGAGGCGGTTTGCGTATTGGGCGCTCTTCCGCTTCCTCGCTCACT
GACTCGCTGCGCTCGGTCGTTCGGCTGCGGCGAGCGGTATCAGCTCACTCAAAGGCGGTAATACGGTTAT
CCACAGAATCAGGGGATAACGCAGGAAAGAACATGTGAGCAAAAGGCCAGCAAAAGGCCAGGAACCGTAA
AAAGGCCGCGTTGCTGGCGTTTTTCCATAGGCTCCGCCCCCCTGACGAGCATCACAAAAATCGACGCTCA
AGTCAGAGGTGGCGAAACCCGACAGGACTATAAAGATACCAGGCGTTTCCCCCTGGAAGCTCCCTCGTGC
GCTCTCCTGTTCCGACCCTGCCGCTTACCGGATACCTGTCCGCCTTTCTCCCTTCGGGAAGCGTGGCGCT
TTCTCATAGCTCACGCTGTAGGTATCTCAGTTCGGTGTAGGTCGTTCGCTCCAAGCTGGGCTGTGTGCAC
GAACCCCCCGTTCAGCCCGACCGCTGCGCCTTATCCGGTAACTATCGTCTTGAGTCCAACCCGGTAAGAC
ACGACTTATCGCCACTGGCAGCAGCCACTGGTAACAGGATTAGCAGAGCGAGGTATGTAGGCGGTGCTAC
AGAGTTCTTGAAGTGGTGGCCTAACTACGGCTACACTAGAAGAACAGTATTTGGTATCTGCGCTCTGCTG
AAGCCAGTTACCTTCGGAAAAAGAGTTGGTAGCTCTTGATCCGGCAAACAAACCACCGCTGGTAGCGGTG
GTTTTTTTGTTTGCAAGCAGCAGATTACGCGCAGAAAAAAAGGATCTCAAGAAGATCCTTTGATCTTTTC
TACGGGGTCTGACGCTCAGTGGAACGAAAACTCACGTTAAGGGATTTTGGTCATGAGATTATCAAAAAGG
ATCTTCACCTAGATCCTTTTAAATTAAAAATGAAGTTTTAAATCAATCTAAAGTATATATGAGTAAACTT
GGTCTGACAGTTACCAATGCTTAATCAGTGAGGCACCTATCTCAGCGATCTGTCTATTTCGTTCATCCAT
AGTTGCCTGACTCCCCGTCGTGTAGATAACTACGATACGGGAGGGCTTACCATCTGGCCCCAGTGCTGCA
ATGATACCGCGAGACCCACGCTCACCGGCTCCAGATTTATCAGCAATAAACCAGCCAGCCGGAAGGGCCG
AGCGCAGAAGTGGTCCTGCAACTTTATCCGCCTCCATCCAGTCTATTAATTGTTGCCGGGAAGCTAGAGT
AAGTAGTTCGCCAGTTAATAGTTTGCGCAACGTTGTTGCCATTGCTACAGGCATCGTGGTGTCACGCTCG
TCGTTTGGTATGGCTTCATTCAGCTCCGGTTCCCAACGATCAAGGCGAGTTACATGATCCCCCATGTTGT
GCAAAAAAGCGGTTAGCTCCTTCGGTCCTCCGATCGTTGTCAGAAGTAAGTTGGCCGCAGTGTTATCACT
CATGGTTATGGCAGCACTGCATAATTCTCTTACTGTCATGCCATCCGTAAGATGCTTTTCTGTGACTGGT
GAGTACTCAACCAAGTCATTCTGAGAATAGTGTATGCGGCGACCGAGTTGCTCTTGCCCGGCGTCAATAC
GGGATAATACCGCGCCACATAGCAGAACTTTAAAAGTGCTCATCATTGGAAAACGTTCTTCGGGGCGAAA
ACTCTCAAGGATCTTACCGCTGTTGAGATCCAGTTCGATGTAACCCACTCGTGCACCCAACTGATCTTCA
GCATCTTTTACTTTCACCAGCGTTTCTGGGTGAGCAAAAACAGGAAGGCAAAATGCCGCAAAAAAGGGAA
TAAGGGCGACACGGAAATGTTGAATACTCATACTCTTCCTTTTTCAATATTATTGAAGCATTTATCAGGG
TTATTGTCTCATGAGCGGATACATATTTGAATGTATTTAGAAAAATAAACAAATAGGGGTTCCGCGCACA
TTTCCCCGAAAAGTGCCACCTGACG
Features (pLannotate 1.2.2; 33 found; start..end, strand, type, name):
     30..82      -  misc_feature   bom (fragment): basis of mobility region from pBR322
    237..616     +  enhancer       CMV enhancer: human cytomegalovirus immediate early enhancer
    617..816     +  promoter       CMV promoter: human cytomegalovirus (CMV) immediate early promoter
    834..1014    +  LTR            5' LTR (truncated): truncated 5' long terminal repeat (LTR) from HIV-1
   1061..1186    +  misc_feature   HIV-1 Ψ: packaging signal of human immunodeficiency virus type 1
   1170..1533    +  CDS            HIV-1 gag (fragment): gag protein from human immunodeficiency virus 1; gag
   1679..1912    +  misc_feature   RRE: The Rev response element (RRE) of HIV-1 allows for Rev-dependent mRNA export from the nucleus to the cytoplasm.
   2289..2389    +  CDS            Rev (fragment): human immunodeficiency virus 1 (HIV-1) Rev protein; rev; enhances nuclear export of unspliced and incompletely spliced viral mRNAs
   2439..2556    +  misc_feature   cPPT/CTS: central polypurine tract and central termination sequence of HIV-1
   2619..2685    +  CDS            small t antigen (fragment): SV40 (simian virus 40) small t antigen
   2692..3870    +  promoter       EF-1α promoter: strong constitutive promoter for human elongation factor EF-1α
   3887..3905    +  promoter       T7 promoter: promoter for bacteriophage T7 RNA polymerase
   3925..3961    -  misc_feature   MCS (fragment): pBluescript multiple cloning site
   3969..5324    +  CDS            FLI1: FLI1_HUMAN - Experimental evidence at protein level: Swiss-Prot protein existence level 1. Sequence-specific transcriptional activator (PubMed:24100448, PubMed:26316623, PubMed:28255014). Recognizes the DNA sequence 5'- C[CA]GGAAGT-3'. From Homo sapiens (Human).
   5391..6413    +  CDS            hph: KHYB_ECOLX - Experimental evidence at protein level: Swiss-Prot protein existence level 1. The aminoglycoside phosphotransferases achieve inactivation of their antibiotic substrates by phosphorylation. Only phosphorylates hygromycin and closely related compounds such as demethyl analogs and destomycin. From Escherichia coli.
   6497..6610    +  CDS            nef (fragment): NEF_HV1LA - Experimental evidence at protein level: Swiss-Prot protein existence level 1. Extracellular Nef protein targets CD4(+) T-lymphocytes for apoptosis by interacting with CXCR4 surface receptors. From Human immunodeficiency virus type 1 group M subtype B (isolate Lai) (HIV-1).
   6608..6641    +  protein_bind   loxP: Cre-mediated recombination occurs in the 8-bp core sequence (GCATACAT). Cre recombinase
   6666..6846    +  LTR            5' LTR (truncated): truncated 5' long terminal repeat (LTR) from HIV-1
   6878..7102    +  polyA_signal   bGH poly(A) signal: bovine growth hormone polyadenylation signal
   7106..7127    +  promoter       SV40 promoter (fragment): SV40 enhancer and early promoter
   7148..7576    +  rep_origin     f1 ori (sequence partly withheld): f1 bacteriophage origin of replication; arrow indicates direction of (+) strand synthesis
   7590..7919    +  promoter       SV40 promoter: SV40 enhancer and early promoter
   7967..8014    +  promoter       EM7 promoter: synthetic bacterial promoter&nbsp
   8033..8407    +  CDS            BleoR: antibiotic-binding protein; Sh ble from Streptoalloteichus hindustanus; confers resistance to bleomycin, phleomycin, and Zeocin™
   8417..8542    +  CDS            ble (fragment): BLE_KLEPN - Experimental evidence at protein level: Swiss-Prot protein existence level 1. Binding protein with a strong affinity to the bleomycin family of antibiotics. Binds to CL990; an antimitotic-antibiotic compound. From Klebsiella pneumoniae.
   8537..8658    +  polyA_signal   SV40 poly(A) signal: SV40 polyadenylation signal
   8729..8751    -  protein_bind   lac operator (fragment): The lac repressor binds to the lac operator to inhibit transcription in E. coli. This inhibition can be relieved by adding lactose or isopropyl-β-D-thiogalactopyranoside (IPTG). lac repressor encoded by lacI
   8755..8785    -  promoter       lac promoter: promoter for the E. coli lac operon
   8800..8821    -  protein_bind   CAP binding site: CAP binding activates transcription in the presence of cAMP. E. coli catabolite activator protein
   8834..8926    -  CDS            lacI (fragment): lac repressor; lacI; The lac repressor binds to the lac operator to inhibit transcription in E. coli. This inhibition can be relieved by adding lactose or isopropyl-β-D-thiogalactopyranoside (IPTG).
   9109..9697    -  rep_origin     ori: high-copy-number ColE1/pMB1/pBR322/pUC origin of replication
   9868..10728   -  CDS            AmpR: β-lactamase; bla; confers resistance to ampicillin, carbenicillin, and related antibiotics
  10729..10833   -  promoter       AmpR promoter: bla
