[The description below was written by a language model from this plasmid's Addgene catalogue record and pLannotate feature annotations shown in this document.]
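Description:
EF1a_FLI1_P2A_Hygro_Barcode is a barcoded lentiviral transfer plasmid for constitutive expression of human FLI1, an ETS-family sequence-specific transcriptional activator, in mammalian cells. The backbone is listed as unknown, but the feature table shows a third-generation-style HIV-1 layout. A CMV enhancer/promoter drives a truncated 5' LTR, followed by the Ψ packaging signal with a gag fragment, the RRE for Rev-dependent nuclear export of the genomic RNA, and the cPPT/CTS element. On the 3' side there is a second truncated LTR, preceded by a loxP site and followed by a bGH polyadenylation signal. In bacteria the plasmid replicates from a high-copy ColE1/pUC-type origin under ampicillin selection. It also carries an f1 origin and, outside the LTRs, an SV40/EM7-driven bleomycin/Zeocin resistance cassette inherited from the backbone.

Within the proviral region, the EF-1α promoter drives the 1,356 bp FLI1 open reading frame, inserted by Gibson assembly between retained BamHI sites. The hygromycin phosphotransferase gene (hph) follows a short distance downstream. According to the construct name, the two coding sequences are joined by a P2A self-cleaving peptide, although this element is not annotated in the table. That arrangement would let a single transcript yield both FLI1 and the hygromycin marker used to select transduced cells. The barcode is likewise not annotated and its position is not stated. The record says it allows the transgene transcript to be detected in single-cell RNA-seq. The associated publication title indicates use in pooled transcription factor overexpression screens for cellular reprogramming, with paired fitness and single-cell transcriptomic readouts.
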