Addgene plasmid #120437: EF1a_FLI1_P2A_Hygro_Barcode
Purpose: Barcoded lentiviral vector to express FLI1 in mammalian cells under control of EF1a promoter. Barcoded for transcript detection in single cell RNA-seq.
Depositing lab: Prashant Mali. Depositing organization: University of California, San Diego (UCSD). Publication: Mapping Cellular Reprogramming via Pooled Overexpression Screens with Paired Fitness and Single-Cell RNA-Sequencing Readout. Parekh U, Wu Y, Zhao D, Worlikar A, Shah N, Zhang K, Mali P. Cell Syst. 2018 Nov 12. pii: S2405-4712(18)30433-2. doi: 10.1016/j.cels.2018.10.008. PubMed 30448000.
Backbone
  Vector backbone: Unknown
  Backbone size w/o insert (bp): 9514
  Vector type: Lentiviral
  Selectable markers: Hygromycin
Growth in bacteria
  Bacterial resistance: Ampicillin, 100 μg/mL
  Growth temperature: 37°C
  Growth strain: Stbl3
  Copy number: High Copy
Gene/Insert
  Gene/Insert name: FLI1
  Species: H. sapiens (human)
  Insert size (bp): 1356
  Entrez Gene: FLI1 (a.k.a. BDPLT21, EWSR2, FLI-1, SIC-1)
  Promoter: EF1a
  Cloning method: Gibson Cloning
  Sequencing primers: 5′ 5'-ttctcaagcctcagacagtgg-3'
Terms and licenses: Academic/Nonprofit Terms; Industry Terms: Not Available to Industry
Depositor comments: 5' cloning site: BamHI (not destroyed), 3' cloning site: BamHI (not destroyed).
How to cite: EF1a_FLI1_P2A_Hygro_Barcode was a gift from Prashant Mali (Addgene plasmid # 120437 ; http://n2t.net/addgene:120437 ; RRID:Addgene_120437)
