>Addgene plasmid #120437 | EF1a_FLI1_P2A_Hygro_Barcode | depositor partial sequence | sequence record 228679 | FLI1 gene
ATGGACGGGACTATTAAGGAGGCTCTGTCGGTGGTGAGCGACGACCAGTCCCTCTTTGACTCAGCGTACG
GAGCGGCAGCCCATCTCCCCAAGGCCGACATGACTGCCTCGGGGAGTCCTGACTACGGGCAGCCCCACAA
GATCAACCCCCTCCCACCACAGCAGGAGTGGATCAATCAGCCAGTGAGGGTCAACGTCAAGCGGGAGTAT
GACCACATGAATGGATCCAGGGAGTCTCCGGTGGACTGCAGCGTTAGCAAATGCAGCAAGCTGGTGGGCG
GAGGCGAGTCCAACCCCATGAACTACAACAGCTATATGGACGAGAAGAATGGCCCCCCTCCTCCCAACAT
GACCACCAACGAGAGGAGAGTCATCGTCCCCGCAGACCCCACACTGTGGACACAGGAGCATGTGAGGCAA
TGGCTGGAGTGGGCCATAAAGGAGTACAGCTTGATGGAGATCGACACATCCTTTTTCCAGAACATGGATG
GCAAGGAACTGTGTAAAATGAACAAGGAGGACTTCCTCCGCGCCACCACCCTCTACAACACGGAAGTGCT
GTTGTCACACCTCAGTTACCTCAGGGAAAGTTCACTGCTGGCCTATAATACAACCTCCCACACCGACCAA
TCCTCACGATTGAGTGTCAAAGAAGACCCTTCTTATGACTCAGTCAGAAGAGGAGCTTGGGGCAATAACA
TGAATTCTGGCCTCAACAAAAGTCCTCCCCTTGGAGGGGCACAAACGATCAGTAAGAATACAGAGCAACG
GCCCCAGCCAGATCCGTATCAGATCCTGGGCCCGACCAGCAGTCGCCTAGCCAACCCTGGAAGCGGGCAG
ATCCAGCTGTGGCAATTCCTCCTGGAGCTGCTCTCCGACAGCGCCAACGCCAGCTGTATCACCTGGGAGG
GGACCAACGGGGAGTTCAAAATGACGGACCCCGATGAGGTGGCCAGGCGCTGGGGCGAGCGGAAAAGCAA
GCCCAACATGAATTACGACAAGCTGAGCCGGGCCCTCCGTTATTACTATGATAAAAACATTATGACCAAA
GTGCACGGCAAAAGATATGCTTACAAATTTGACTTCCACGGCATTGCCCAGGCTCTGCAGCCACATCCGA
CCGAGTCGTCCATGTACAAGTACCCTTCTGACATCTCCTACATGCCTTCCTACCATGCCCACCAGCAGAA
GGTGAACTTTGTCCCTCCCCATCCATCCTCCATGCCTGTCACTTCCTCCAGCTTCTTTGGAGCCGCATCA
CAATACTGGACCTCCCCCACGGGGGGAATCTACCCCAACCCCAACGTCCCCCGCCATCCTAACACCCACG
TGCCTTCACACTTAGGCAGCTACTAC
