>Addgene plasmid #120437 | EF1a_FLI1_P2A_Hygro_Barcode | depositor partial sequence | sequence record 228680 | FLI1 barcode
TTCGACGAGTTCGTAGCATG
